>Addgene plasmid #56384 | mVenus-ATG3-C-18 | depositor partial sequence | sequence record 87279 | insert sequence
GTCAGATCCGCTAGCGCTACCGGTCGCCACCATGGTGAGCAAGGGCGAGGAGCTGTTCACCGGGGTGGTG
CCCATCCTGGTCGAGCTGGACGGCGACGTAAACGGCCACAAGTTCAGCGTGTCCGGCGAGGGCGAGGGCG
ATGCCACCTACGGCAAGCTGACCCTGAAGCTGATCTGCACCACCGGCAAGCTGCCCGTGCCCTGGCCCAC
CCTCGTGACCACCCTGGGCTACGGCCTGCAGTGCTTCGCCCGCTACCCCGACCACATGAAGCAGCACGAC
TTCTTCAAGTCCGCCATGCCCGAAGGCTACGTCCAGGAGCGCACCATCTTCTTCAAGGACGACGGCAACT
ACAAGACCCGCGCCGAGGTGAAGTTCGAGGGCGACACCCTGGTGAACCGCATCGAGCTGAAGGGCATCGA
CTTCAAGGAGGACGGCAACATCCTGGGGCACAAGCTGGAGTACAACTACAACAGCCACAACGTCTATATC
ACCGCCGACAAGCAGAAGAACGGCATCAAGGCCAACTTCAAGATCCGCCACAACATCGAGGACGGCGGCG
TGCAGCTCGCCGACCACTACCAGCAGAACACCCCCATCGGCGACGGCCCCGTGCTGCTGCCCGACAACCA
CTACCTGAGCTACCAGTCCAAGCTGAGCAAAGACCCCAACGAGAAGCGCGATCACATGGTCCTGCTGGAG
TTCGTGACCGCCGCCGGGATCACTCTCGGCATGGACGAGCTGTACAAGTCCGGACTCAGATCTAGTAGCG
GAGGTAGCGCATCCGGCGGAAGCGGAGGAAGCCAGAATGTGATCAACACGGTGAAGGGAAAGGCTCTGGA
AGTGGCCGAGTACCTGACCCCGGTCCTCAAGGAATCAAAATTTAAGGAAACGGGTGTAATCACTCCAGAA
GAGTTTGTGGCAGCTGGAGATCACTTAGTCCACCACTGTCCAACATGGCAATGGGCTACAGGGGAAGAAT
TGAAAGTGAAGGCATATCTTCCGACAGACAAACAATTTTTGGTAACCAAAAATGTTCCATGCTACAAGCG
GTGTAAACAGATGGAGTATTCGGATGAATTGGAAGCTATCATTGAAGAAGATGATGGTGATGGGGGATGG
GTAGATACATATCACAACACAGGTATTACAGGAATTACTGAAGCAGTTAAGGAGATTACACTGGAAAGCA
AGGACAGTATAAAACTCCAAGATTGCTCAGCACTGTGTGATGAAGAAGACGAGGAAGATGAAGGGGAAGC
TGCAGACATGGAAGAATATGAAGAGAGTGGATTGTTGGAAACAGATGAGGCTACCCTAGACACAAGGAAA
ATAGTGGAAGCCTGCAAAGCTAAGGCTGACGCTGGAGGTGAAGATGCTATTTTACAAACGAGAACATACG
ATCTGTACATCACTTACGACAAATATTACCAGACACCACGGCTATGGTTGTTTGGCTATGATGAGCAACG
GCAGCCTTTAACAGTTGAGCACATGTATGAAGACATCAGTCAAGATCATGTGAAGAAAACAGTGACCATT
GAAAACCATCCTCATCTCCCACCACCTCCTATGTGTTCAGTTCACCCATGCAGGCATGCTGAAGTGATGA
AGAAAATTATTGAGACAGTTGCAGAAGGCGGGGGAGAGCTTGGTGTTCATATGTATCTTTTAATTTTTTT
GAAATTTGTTCAAGCTGTCATTCCAACAATAGAATATGACTACACAAGACACTTCACAATGTAGGGATCC
ACCGGATCTAGATAACTGATCATAATCAGCCATA
