>Addgene plasmid #56384 | mVenus-ATG3-C-18 | addgene partial sequence | sequence record 163106 | EGFP-C 5'-CATGGTCCTGCTGGAGTTCGTG-3'
ATCTAGTAGCGGAGGTAGCGCATCCGGCGGAAGCGGAGGAAGCCAGAATGTGATCAACACGGTGAAGGGA
AAGGCTCTGGAAGTGGCCGAGTACCTGACCCCGGTCCTCAAGGAATCAAAATTTAAGGAAACGGGTGTAA
TCACTCCAGAAGAGTTTGTGGCAGCTGGAGATCACTTAGTCCACCACTGTCCAACATGGCAATGGGCTAC
AGGGGAAGAATTGAAAGTGAAGGCATATCTTCCGACAGACAAACAATTTTTGGTAACCAAAAATGTTCCA
TGCTACAAGCGGTGTAAACAGATGGAGTATTCGGATGAATTGGAAGCTATCATTGAAGAAGATGATGGTG
ATGGGGGATGGGTAGATACATATCACAACACAGGTATTACAGGAATTACTGAAGCAGTTAAGGAGATTAC
ACTGGAAAGCAAGGACAGTATAAAACTCCAAGATTGCTCAGCACTGTGTGATGAAGAAGACGAGGAAGAT
GAAGGGGAAGCTGCAGACATGGAAGAATATGAAGAGAGTGGATTGTTGGAAACAGATGAGGCTACCCTAG
ACACAAGGAAAATAGTGGAAGCCTGCAAAGCTAAGGCTGACGCTGGAGGTGAAGATGCTATTTTACAAAC
GAGAACATACGATCTGTACATCACTTACGACAAATATTACCAGACACCACGGCTATGGTTGTTTGGCTAT
GATGAGCAACGGCAGCCTTTAACAGTTGAGCACATGTATGAAGACATCAGTCAAGATCATGTGAAGAAAA
CAGTGACCATTGAAAAC
