[The description below was written by a language model from this plasmid's Addgene catalogue record.]
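Description:
mVenus-ATG3-C-18 is a mammalian expression plasmid built on the mVenus-C1 backbone (about 4.75 kb without the insert), a C1-style fluorescent protein fusion vector. It is maintained in E. coli as a high-copy plasmid under kanamycin selection, and it carries a neomycin resistance marker so that transfected mammalian cells can be selected with G418. No feature table accompanies the record, so the origin of replication and the exact arrangement of the resistance cassette are not stated. The listed 3′ sequencing primer indicates an SV40 polyadenylation signal downstream of the cloning region.

The payload is human ATG3 (also known as APG3 or APG3L), an E2-like conjugating enzyme of the autophagy pathway that takes part in lipidation of ATG8-family proteins. A CMV promoter drives strong constitutive expression of the fusion. The backbone supplies mVenus at the N-terminus, so the product is mVenus followed by ATG3. The "C-18" in the name probably refers to this C-type orientation and an 18-residue linker between the two proteins, although the record does not say so explicitly. mVenus is a monomeric yellow fluorescent protein, recorded here with excitation at 515 nm and emission at 528 nm.

The construct is intended for fluorescence imaging of ATG3 localization in live or fixed mammalian cells. The catalogue labels its localization category as "Membrane Receptor", which does not fit ATG3's known role as a largely cytosolic autophagy enzyme, so that label should be treated with caution. The cloning method is recorded as unknown.
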