Addgene plasmid #56384: mVenus-ATG3-C-18
Purpose: Localization: Membrane Receptor, Excitation: 515, Emission: 528
Depositing lab: Michael Davidson. Depositing organization: Florida State University, Tallahassee.
Backbone
  Vector backbone: mVenus-C1
  Backbone size w/o insert (bp): 4750
  Vector type: Mammalian Expression
  Selectable markers: Neomycin (select with G418)
Growth in bacteria
  Bacterial resistance: Kanamycin, 50 μg/mL
  Growth temperature: 37°C
  Growth strain: DH5alpha
  Copy number: High Copy
Gene/Insert
  Gene/Insert name: ATG3
  Species: H. sapiens (human)
  Entrez Gene: ATG3 (a.k.a. APG3, APG3-LIKE, APG3L, PC3-96, hApg3)
  Promoter: CMV
  Tag / fusion protein: mVenus (N terminal on backbone)
  Cloning method: Unknown
  Sequencing primers: 5′ CMV-F; 3′ SV40pA-R
Terms and licenses: Academic/Nonprofit Terms; Industry Terms
Depositor comments: . Excitation = 515; Emission = 528
How to cite: mVenus-ATG3-C-18 was a gift from Michael Davidson (Addgene plasmid # 56384 ; http://n2t.net/addgene:56384 ; RRID:Addgene_56384)
